Addgene plasmid #211985: pKLV2-U6gRNA5(RUNX1T1 g7-5)-PGKpuroBFP-W
Purpose: Express gRNA against RUNX1T1 with puro and BFP
Depositing lab: Kosuke Yusa. Depositing organization: Kyoto University, Institute for Life and Medical Sciences. Publication: RENGE infers gene regulatory networks using time-series single-cell RNA-seq data with CRISPR perturbations. Ishikawa M, Sugino S, Masuda Y, Tarumoto Y, Seto Y, Taniyama N, Wagai F, Yamauchi Y, Kojima Y, Kiryu H, Yusa K, Eiraku M, Mochizuki A. Commun Biol. 2023 Dec 28;6(1):1290. doi: 10.1038/s42003-023-05594-4. PubMed 38155269.
Backbone
  Vector backbone: pKLV2-U6gRNA5(BbsI)-PGKpuroBFP-W
  Backbone size w/o insert (bp): 8630
  Total vector size (bp): 8650
  Vector type: Mammalian Expression, Lentiviral, CRISPR
  Selectable markers: Puromycin
Growth in bacteria
  Bacterial resistance: Ampicillin, 100 μg/mL
  Growth temperature: 37°C
  Growth strain: NEB Stable
  Copy number: High Copy
Gene/Insert
  Gene/Insert name: sgRNA targeting RUNX1T1
  gRNA/shRNA sequence: TACCACTAGTCCCAGAACG
  Species: H. sapiens (human)
  GenBank ID: NM_004349
  Entrez Gene: RUNX1T1 (a.k.a. AML1-MTG8, AML1T1, CBFA2T1, CDR, ETO, MTG8, ZMYND2)
  Promoter: Human U6 promoter
  Cloning method: Restriction Enzyme; 5′ cloning site BbsI (destroyed during cloning); 3′ cloning site BbsI (destroyed during cloning)
  Sequencing primers: 5′ AGATAATTAGAATTAATTTGACTG
Terms and licenses: Academic/Nonprofit Terms; Industry Terms: Not Available to Industry
How to cite: pKLV2-U6gRNA5(RUNX1T1 g7-5)-PGKpuroBFP-W was a gift from Kosuke Yusa (Addgene plasmid # 211985 ; http://n2t.net/addgene:211985 ; RRID:Addgene_211985)
