[The description below was written by a language model from this plasmid's Addgene catalogue record and pLannotate feature annotations shown in this document.]
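Description:
pKLV2-U6gRNA5(RUNX1T1 g7-5)-PGKpuroBFP-W is an 8,650 bp lentiviral CRISPR guide RNA vector built on the pKLV2-U6gRNA5(BbsI)-PGKpuroBFP-W backbone. It is designed to deliver a single guide RNA against human RUNX1T1 (also known as ETO/MTG8) into mammalian cells. In bacteria it is maintained as a high-copy plasmid through a ColE1/pUC-type origin and selected with ampicillin via β-lactamase. An f1 origin and remnants of a lac/lacZα cloning region with T3 and T7 promoters are also present in the backbone.

The viral transfer cassette begins with a CMV enhancer/promoter fused to a truncated HIV-1 5' LTR, which drives genomic RNA transcription in packaging cells. This is followed by the Ψ packaging signal with a partial gag sequence, the Rev response element for nuclear export, and the cPPT/CTS. A human U6 RNA polymerase III promoter then transcribes the RUNX1T1-targeting spacer, which was inserted between BbsI sites that were destroyed during cloning. The spacer is joined to a Streptococcus pyogenes Cas9 guide scaffold, annotated as a tracrRNA fragment. Downstream, a mouse PGK promoter drives puromycin N-acetyltransferase followed by TagBFP, so transduced cells can be selected with puromycin and tracked by blue fluorescence; the element linking the two coding regions is not annotated. A WPRE enhances transcript expression, and the cassette ends with a truncated 3' LTR and a bGH polyadenylation signal.

No Cas9 is encoded, so the nuclease must be supplied separately. The associated publication used CRISPR perturbations with time-series single-cell RNA-seq to infer gene regulatory networks, which fits use of this vector for RUNX1T1 knockout.
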