Features (pLannotate 1.2.2; 28 found; start..end, strand, type, name):
    242..441     +  promoter       CMV promoter: human cytomegalovirus (CMV) immediate early promoter
    459..639     +  LTR            5' LTR (truncated): truncated 5' long terminal repeat (LTR) from HIV-1
    686..811     +  misc_feature   HIV-1 Ψ: packaging signal of human immunodeficiency virus type 1
    795..1133    +  CDS            HIV-1 gag (fragment): gag protein from human immunodeficiency virus 1; gag
   1310..1543    +  misc_feature   RRE: The Rev response element (RRE) of HIV-1 allows for Rev-dependent mRNA export from the nucleus to the cytoplasm.
   1920..2020    +  CDS            Rev (fragment): human immunodeficiency virus 1 (HIV-1) Rev protein; rev; enhances nuclear export of unspliced and incompletely spliced viral mRNAs
   2070..2187    +  misc_feature   cPPT/CTS: central polypurine tract and central termination sequence of HIV-1
   2262..2502    +  promoter       U6 promoter: RNA polymerase III promoter for human U6 snRNA
   2549..2616    +  misc_RNA       tracrRNA (fragment): trans-activating CRISPR RNA for the Streptococcus pyogenes CRISPR/Cas9 system
   2639..3138    +  promoter       PGK promoter: mouse phosphoglycerate kinase 1 promoter
   3178..3774    +  CDS            PuroR (fragment): puromycin N-acetyltransferase; pac from Streptomyces; confers resistance to puromycin
   3847..4545    +  CDS            TagBFP: TagBFP is a basic (constitutively fluorescent) blue fluorescent protein published in 2008, derived from Entacmaea quadricolor. It is reported to be a very rapidly-maturing monomer with very low acid sensitivity.
   4557..5143    +  misc_feature   WPRE: woodchuck hepatitis virus posttranscriptional regulatory element
   5137..5283    +  CDS            nef (fragment): NEF_HV1LA - Experimental evidence at protein level: Swiss-Prot protein existence level 1. Extracellular Nef protein targets CD4(+) T-lymphocytes for apoptosis by interacting with CXCR4 surface receptors. From Human immunodeficiency virus type 1 group M subtype B (isolate Lai) (HIV-1).
   5291..5469    +  LTR            5' LTR (truncated): truncated 5' long terminal repeat (LTR) from HIV-1
   5495..5606    +  polyA_signal   bGH poly(A) signal: bovine growth hormone polyadenylation signal
   5745..5763    -  promoter       T3 promoter: promoter for bacteriophage T3 RNA polymerase
   5808..5824    -  protein_bind   lac operator: The lac repressor binds to the lac operator to inhibit transcription in E. coli. This inhibition can be relieved by adding lactose or isopropyl-β-D-thiogalactopyranoside (IPTG). lac repressor encoded by lacI
   5832..5862    -  promoter       lac promoter: promoter for the E. coli lac operon
   5877..5898    -  protein_bind   CAP binding site: CAP binding activates transcription in the presence of cAMP. E. coli catabolite activator protein
   5911..6003    -  CDS            lacI (fragment): lac repressor; lacI; The lac repressor binds to the lac operator to inhibit transcription in E. coli. This inhibition can be relieved by adding lactose or isopropyl-β-D-thiogalactopyranoside (IPTG).
   6186..6774    -  rep_origin     ori: high-copy-number ColE1/pMB1/pBR322/pUC origin of replication
   6945..7805    -  CDS            AmpR: β-lactamase; bla; confers resistance to ampicillin, carbenicillin, and related antibiotics
   7806..7910    -  promoter       AmpR promoter: bla
   7963..8391    -  rep_origin     f1 ori (sequence partly withheld): f1 bacteriophage origin of replication; arrow indicates direction of (+) strand synthesis
   8396..8551    -  CDS            lacZα (fragment): LacZα fragment of β-galactosidase; lacZ fragment
   8559..8577    +  promoter       T7 promoter: promoter for bacteriophage T7 RNA polymerase
   8591..241     +  enhancer       CMV enhancer (across the origin): human cytomegalovirus immediate early enhancer
>Addgene plasmid #211985 | pKLV2-U6gRNA5(RUNX1T1 g7-5)-PGKpuroBFP-W | addgene full sequence | sequence record 420016 | Addgene NGS Result
GTCAATAATGACGTATGTTCCCATAGTAACGCCAATAGGGACTTTCCATTGACGTCAATGGGTGGAGTAT
TTACGGTAAACTGCCCACTTGGCAGTACATCAAGTGTATCATATGCCAAGTACGCCCCCTATTGACGTCA
ATGACGGTAAATGGCCCGCCTGGCATTATGCCCAGTACATGACCTTATGGGACTTTCCTACTTGGCAGTA
CATCTACGTATTAGTCATCGCTATTACCATGGTGATGCGGTTTTGGCAGTACATCAATGGGCGTGGATAG
CGGTTTGACTCACGGGGATTTCCAAGTCTCCACCCCATTGACGTCAATGGGAGTTTGTTTTGGCACCAAA
ATCAACGGGACTTTCCAAAATGTCGTAACAACTCCGCCCCATTGACGCAAATGGGCGGTAGGCGTGTACG
GTGGGAGGTCTATATAAGCAGCGCGTTTTGCCTGTACTGGGTCTCTCTGGTTAGACCAGATCTGAGCCTG
GGAGCTCTCTGGCTAACTAGGGAACCCACTGCTTAAGCCTCAATAAAGCTTGCCTTGAGTGCTTCAAGTA
GTGTGTGCCCGTCTGTTGTGTGACTCTGGTAACTAGAGATCCCTCAGACCCTTTTAGTCAGTGTGGAAAA
TCTCTAGCAGTGGCGCCCGAACAGGGACTTGAAAGCGAAAGGGAAACCAGAGGAGCTCTCTCGACGCAGG
ACTCGGCTTGCTGAAGCGCGCACGGCAAGAGGCGAGGGGCGGCGACTGGTGAGTACGCCAAAAATTTTGA
CTAGCGGAGGCTAGAAGGAGAGAGATGGGTGCGAGAGCGTCAGTATTAAGCGGGGGAGAATTAGATCGCG
ATGGGAAAAAATTCGGTTAAGGCCAGGGGGAAAGAAAAAATATAAATTAAAACATATAGTATGGGCAAGC
AGGGAGCTAGAACGATTCGCAGTTAATCCTGGCCTGTTAGAAACATCAGAAGGCTGTAGACAAATACTGG
GACAGCTACAACCATCCCTTCAGACAGGATCAGAAGAACTTAGATCATTATATAATACAGTAGCAACCCT
CTATTGTGTGCATCAAAGGATAGAGATAAAAGACACCAAGGAAGCTTTAGACAAGATAGAGGAAGAGCAA
AACAAAAGTAAGACCACCGCACAGCAAGCGGCCGGCCGCGCTGATCTTCAGACCTGGAGGAGGAGATATG
AGGGACAATTGGAGAAGTGAATTATATAAATATAAAGTAGTAAAAATTGAACCATTAGGAGTAGCACCCA
CCAAGGCAAAGAGAAGAGTGGTGCAGAGAGAAAAAAGAGCAGTGGGAATAGGAGCTTTGTTCCTTGGGTT
CTTGGGAGCAGCAGGAAGCACTATGGGCGCAGCGTCAATGACGCTGACGGTACAGGCCAGACAATTATTG
TCTGGTATAGTGCAGCAGCAGAACAATTTGCTGAGGGCTATTGAGGCGCAACAGCATCTGTTGCAACTCA
CAGTCTGGGGCATCAAGCAGCTCCAGGCAAGAATCCTGGCTGTGGAAAGATACCTAAAGGATCAACAGCT
CCTGGGGATTTGGGGTTGCTCTGGAAAACTCATTTGCACCACTGCTGTGCCTTGGAATGCTAGTTGGAGT
AATAAATCTCTGGAACAGATTTGGAATCACACGACCTGGATGGAGTGGGACAGAGAAATTAACAATTACA
CAAGCTTAATACACTCCTTAATTGAAGAATCGCAAAACCAGCAAGAAAAGAATGAACAAGAATTATTGGA
ATTAGATAAATGGGCAAGTTTGTGGAATTGGTTTAACATAACAAATTGGCTGTGGTATATAAAATTATTC
ATAATGATAGTAGGAGGCTTGGTAGGTTTAAGAATAGTTTTTGCTGTACTTTCTATAGTGAATAGAGTTA
GGCAGGGATATTCACCATTATCGTTTCAGACCCACCTCCCAACCCCGAGGGGACCCGACAGGCCCGAAGG
AATAGAAGAAGAAGGTGGAGAGAGAGACAGAGACAGATCCATTCGATTAGTGAACGGATCGGCACTGCGT
GCGCCAATTCTGCAGACAAATGGCAGTATTCATCCACAATTTTAAAAGAAAAGGGGGGATTGGGGGGTAC
AGTGCAGGGGAAAGAATAGTAGACATAATAGCAACAGACATACAAACTAAAGAATTACAAAAACAAATTA
CAAAAATTCAAAATTTTCGGGTTTATTACAGGGACAGCAGAGATCCAGTTTGGTTAGTACCGGGCCCTAC
GCGTCCAAGGTCGGGCAGGAAGAGGGCCTATTTCCCATGATTCCTTCATATTTGCATATACGATACAAGG
CTGTTAGAGAGATAATTAGAATTAATTTGACTGTAAACACAAAGATATTAGTACAAAATACGTGACGTAG
AAAGTAATAATTTCTTGGGTAGTTTGCAGTTTTAAAATTATGTTTTAAAATGGACTATCATATGCTTACC
GTAACTTGAAAGTATTTCGATTTCTTGGCTTTATATATCTTGTGGAAAGGACGAAACACCGTACCACTAG
TCCCAGAACGGTTTAAGAGCTATGCTGGAAACAGCATAGCAAGTTTAAATAAGGCTAGTCCGTTATCAAC
TTGAAAAAGTGGCACCGAGTCGGTGCTTTTTTTGGATCCAATTCTACCGGGTAGGGGAGGCGCTTTTCCC
AAGGCAGTCTGGAGCATGCGCTTTAGCAGCCCCGCTGGGCACTTGGCGCTACACAAGTGGCCTCTGGCCT
CGCACACATTCCACATCCACCGGTAGGCGCCAACCGGCTCCGTTCTTTGGTGGCCCCTTCGCGCCACCTT
CTACTCCTCCCCTAGTCAGGAAGTTCCCCCCCGCCCCGCAGCTCGCGTCGTGCAGGACGTGACAAATGGA
AGTAGCACGTCTCACTAGTCTCGTGCAGATGGACAGCACCGCTGAGCAATGGAAGCGGGTAGGCCTTTGG
GGCAGCGGCCAATAGCAGCTTTGCTCCTTCGCTTTCTGGGCTCAGAGGCTGGGAAGGGGTGGGTCCGGGG
GCGGGCTCAGGGGCGGGCTCAGGGGCGGGGCGGGCGCCCGAAGGTCCTCCGGAGGCCCGGCATTCTGCAC
GCTTCAAAAGCGCACGTCTGCCGCGCTGTTCTCCTCTTCCTCATCTCCGGGCCTTTCGACCTGCATCCAT
CTAGATCTCGAGCAGCTGAAGCTTACCATGACCGAGTACAAGCCCACGGTGCGCCTCGCCACCCGCGACG
ACGTCCCCAGGGCCGTACGCACCCTCGCCGCCGCGTTCGCCGACTACCCCGCCACGCGCCACACCGTCGA
TCCGGACCGCCACATCGAGCGGGTCACCGAGCTGCAAGAACTCTTCCTCACGCGCGTCGGGCTCGACATC
GGCAAGGTGTGGGTCGCGGACGACGGCGCCGCGGTGGCGGTCTGGACCACGCCGGAGAGCGTCGAAGCGG
GGGCGGTGTTCGCCGAGATCGGCCCGCGCATGGCCGAGTTGAGCGGTTCCCGGCTGGCCGCGCAGCAACA
GATGGAAGGCCTCCTGGCGCCGCACCGGCCCAAGGAGCCCGCGTGGTTCCTGGCCACCGTCGGCGTCTCG
CCCGACCACCAGGGCAAGGGTCTGGGCAGCGCCGTCGTGCTCCCCGGAGTGGAGGCGGCCGAGCGCGCCG
GGGTGCCCGCCTTCCTGGAGACCTCCGCGCCCCGCAACCTCCCCTTCTACGAGCGGCTCGGCTTCACCGT
CACCGCCGACGTCGAGGTGCCCGAAGGACCGCGCACCTGGTGCATGACCCGCAAGCCCGGTGCCGGCGGC
GGGTCCGGAGGAGAGGGCAGAGGAAGTCTCCTAACATGCGGTGACGTGGAGGAGAATCCTGGCCCAATGA
GCGAGCTGATTAAGGAGAACATGCACATGAAGCTGTACATGGAGGGCACCGTGGACAACCATCACTTCAA
GTGCACATCCGAGGGCGAAGGCAAGCCCTACGAGGGCACCCAGACCATGAGAATCAAGGTGGTCGAGGGC
GGCCCTCTCCCCTTCGCCTTCGACATCCTGGCTACTAGCTTCCTCTACGGCAGCAAGACCTTCATCAACC
ACACCCAGGGCATCCCCGACTTCTTCAAGCAGTCCTTCCCTGAGGGCTTCACATGGGAGAGAGTCACCAC
ATACGAGGACGGGGGCGTGCTGACCGCTACCCAGGACACCAGCCTCCAGGACGGCTGCCTCATCTACAAC
GTCAAGATCAGAGGGGTGAACTTCACATCCAACGGCCCTGTGATGCAGAAGAAAACACTCGGCTGGGAGG
CCTTCACCGAGACGCTGTACCCCGCTGACGGCGGCCTGGAAGGCAGAAACGACATGGCCCTGAAGCTCGT
GGGCGGGAGCCATCTGATCGCAAACATCAAGACCACATATAGATCCAAGAAACCCGCTAAGAACCTCAAG
ATGCCTGGCGTCTACTATGTGGACTACAGACTGGAAAGAATCAAGGAGGCCAACAACGAGACCTACGTCG
AGCAGCACGAGGTGGCAGTGGCCAGATACTGCGACCTCCCTAGCAAACTGGGGCACAAGCTTAATTGAGC
GGCCGCTCAACCTCTGGATTACAAAATTTGTGAAAGATTGACTGGTATTCTTAACTATGTTGCTCCTTTT
ACGCTATGTGGATACGCTGCTTTAATGCCTTTGTATCATGCTATTGCTTCCCGTATGGCTTTCATTTTCT
CCTCCTTGTATAAATCCTGGTTGCTGTCTCTTTATGAGGAGTTGTGGCCCGTTGTCAGGCAACGTGGCGT
GGTGTGCACTGTGTTTGCTGACGCAACCCCCACTGGTTGGGGCATTGCCACCACCTGTCAGCTCCTTTCC
GGGACTTTCGCTTTCCCCCTCCCTATTGCCACGGCGGAACTCATCGCCGCCTGCCTTGCCCGCTGCTGGA
CAGGGGCTCGGCTGTTGGGCACTGACAATTCCGTGGTGTTGTCGGGGAAATCATCGTCCTTTCCTTGGCT
GCTCGCCTGTGTTGCCACCTGGATTCTGCGCGGGACGTCCTTCTGCTACGTCCCTTCGGCCCTCAATCCA
GCGGACCTTCCTTCCCGCGGCCTGCTGCCGGCTCTGCGGCCTCTTCCGCGTCTACGCCTTCGCCCTCAGA
CGAGTCGGATCTCCCTTTGGGCCGCCTCCCCGCAGGTACCTTTAAGACCAATGACTTACAAGGCAGCTGT
AGATCTTAGCCACTTTTTAAAAGAAAAGGGGGGACTGGAAGGGCTAATTCACTCCCAAAGAAGTCAAGAT
CTGCTTTTTGCCTGTACTGGGTCTCTCTGGTTAGACCAGAGTCTCTCTGGTTAGACCAGATCTGAGCCTG
GGAGCTCTCTGGCTAACTAGGGAACCCACTGCTTAAGCCTCAATAAAGCTTGCCTTGAGTGCTTCAAGTA
GTGTGTGCCCGTCTGTTGTGTGACTCTGGTAACTAGAGATCCCTCAGACCCTTTTAGTCAGTGTGGAAAA
TCTCTAGCAGTTTAAACCCGCTGATCAGCCTCGACTGTGCCTTCTAGTTGCCAGCCATCTGTTGTTTGCC
CCTCCCCCGTGCCTTCCTTGACCCTGGAAGGTGCCACTCCCACTGTCCTTTCCTAATAAAATGAGGAAAT
TGCATCGCATTGTCTGAGTAGGTGTCATTCTATTCTGGGGGGTGGGGTGGGGCAGGACAGCAAGGGGGAG
GATTGGGAAGTCAATAGCAGGCATGCTGGGGATGCGGTGGGCTCTATGGGCGGCCGTTAATTAAGCTTTT
GTTCCCTTTAGTGAGGGTTAATTGCGCGCTTGGCGTAATCATGGTCATAGCTGTTTCCTGTGTGAAATTG
TTATCCGCTCACAATTCCACACAACATACGAGCCGGGAGCATAAAGTGTAAAGCCTGGGGTGCCTAATGA
GTGAGCTAACTCACATTAATTGCGTTGCGCTCACTGCCCGCTTTCCAGTCGGGAAACCTGTCGTGCCAGC
TGCATTAATGAATCGGCCAACGCGCGGGGAGAGGCGGTTTGCGTATTGGGCGCTCTTCCGCTTCCTCGCT
CACTGACTCGCTGCGCTCGGTCGTTCGGCTGCGGCGAGCGGTATCAGCTCACTCAAAGGCGGTAATACGG
TTATCCACAGAATCAGGGGATAACGCAGGAAAGAACATGTGAGCAAAAGGCCAGCAAAAGGCCAGGAACC
GTAAAAAGGCCGCGTTGCTGGCGTTTTTCCATAGGCTCCGCCCCCCTGACGAGCATCACAAAAATCGACG
CTCAAGTCAGAGGTGGCGAAACCCGACAGGACTATAAAGATACCAGGCGTTTCCCCCTGGAAGCTCCCTC
GTGCGCTCTCCTGTTCCGACCCTGCCGCTTACCGGATACCTGTCCGCCTTTCTCCCTTCGGGAAGCGTGG
CGCTTTCTCATAGCTCACGCTGTAGGTATCTCAGTTCGGTGTAGGTCGTTCGCTCCAAGCTGGGCTGTGT
GCACGAACCCCCCGTTCAGCCCGACCGCTGCGCCTTATCCGGTAACTATCGTCTTGAGTCCAACCCGGTA
AGACACGACTTATCGCCACTGGCAGCAGCCACTGGTAACAGGATTAGCAGAGCGAGGTATGTAGGCGGTG
CTACAGAGTTCTTGAAGTGGTGGCCTAACTACGGCTACACTAGAAGAACAGTATTTGGTATCTGCGCTCT
GCTGAAGCCAGTTACCTTCGGAAAAAGAGTTGGTAGCTCTTGATCCGGCAAACAAACCACCGCTGGTAGC
GGTGGTTTTTTTGTTTGCAAGCAGCAGATTACGCGCAGAAAAAAAGGATCTCAAGAAGATCCTTTGATCT
TTTCTACGGGGTCTGACGCTCAGTGGAACGAAAACTCACGTTAAGGGATTTTGGTCATGAGATTATCAAA
AAGGATCTTCACCTAGATCCTTTTAAATTAAAAATGAAGTTTTAAATCAATCTAAAGTATATATGAGTAA
ACTTGGTCTGACAGTTACCAATGCTTAATCAGTGAGGCACCTATCTCAGCGATCTGTCTATTTCGTTCAT
CCATAGTTGCCTGACTCCCCGTCGTGTAGATAACTACGATACGGGAGGGCTTACCATCTGGCCCCAGTGC
TGCAATGATACCGCGAGACCCACGCTCACCGGCTCCAGATTTATCAGCAATAAACCAGCCAGCCGGAAGG
GCCGAGCGCAGAAGTGGTCCTGCAACTTTATCCGCCTCCATCCAGTCTATTAATTGTTGCCGGGAAGCTA
GAGTAAGTAGTTCGCCAGTTAATAGTTTGCGCAACGTTGTTGCCATTGCTACAGGCATCGTGGTGTCACG
CTCGTCGTTTGGTATGGCTTCATTCAGCTCCGGTTCCCAACGATCAAGGCGAGTTACATGATCCCCCATG
TTGTGCAAAAAAGCGGTTAGCTCCTTCGGTCCTCCGATCGTTGTCAGAAGTAAGTTGGCCGCAGTGTTAT
CACTCATGGTTATGGCAGCACTGCATAATTCTCTTACTGTCATGCCATCCGTAAGATGCTTTTCTGTGAC
TGGTGAGTACTCAACCAAGTCATTCTGAGAATAGTGTATGCGGCGACCGAGTTGCTCTTGCCCGGCGTCA
ATACGGGATAATACCGCGCCACATAGCAGAACTTTAAAAGTGCTCATCATTGGAAAACGTTCTTCGGGGC
GAAAACTCTCAAGGATCTTACCGCTGTTGAGATCCAGTTCGATGTAACCCACTCGTGCACCCAACTGATC
TTCAGCATCTTTTACTTTCACCAGCGTTTCTGGGTGAGCAAAAACAGGAAGGCAAAATGCCGCAAAAAAG
GGAATAAGGGCGACACGGAAATGTTGAATACTCATACTCTTCCTTTTTCAATATTATTGAAGCATTTATC
AGGGTTATTGTCTCATGAGCGGATACATATTTGAATGTATTTAGAAAAATAAACAAATAGGGGTTCCGCG
CACATTTCCCCGAAAAGTGCCACCTAAATTGTAAGCGTTAATATTTTGTTAAAATTCGCGTTAAATTTTT
GTTAAATCAGCTCATTTTTTAACCAATAGGCCGAAATCGGCAAAATCCCTTATAAATCAAAAGAATAGAC
CGAGATAGGGT
[37 nt withheld, positions 8062-8098]
AAAGAACGTGGACTCCAACGTCAAAGG
[49 nt withheld, positions 8126-8174]
T
[91 nt withheld, positions 8176-8266]
G
[124 nt withheld, positions 8268-8391]
CCCATTCGCCATTCAGGCTGCGCAACTGTTGGGAAGGGCGATCGGTGCGGGCCTCTTCGCTATTACGCCA
GCTGGCGAAAGGGGGATGTGCTGCAAGGCGATTAAGTTGGGTAACGCCAGGGTTTTCCCAGTCACGACGT
TGTAAAACGACGGCCAGTGAGCGCGCGTAATACGACTCACTATAGGGCGAATTGACTAGTACATAACTTA
CGGTAAATGGCCCGCCTGGCTGACCGCCCAACGACCCCCGCCCATTGAC
